>Addgene plasmid #232580 | pRnr-S1BD | addgene full sequence | sequence record 472265 | Addgene NGS Result
TTGAGATCCTTTTTTTCTGCGCGTAATCTGCTGCTTGCAAACAAAAAAACCACCGCTACCAGCGGTGGTT
TGTTTGCCGGATCAAGAGCTACCAACTCTTTTTCCGAAGGTAACTGGCTTCAGCAGAGCGCAGATACCAA
ATACTGTCCTTCTAGTGTAGCCGTAGTTAGGCCACCACTTCAAGAACTCTGTAGCACCGCCTACATACCT
CGCTCTGCTAATCCTGTTACCAGTGGCTGCTGCCAGTGGCGATAAGTCGTGTCTTACCGGGTTGGACTCA
AGACGATAGTTACCGGATAAGGCGCAGCGGTCGGGCTGAACGGGGGGTTCGTGCACACAGCCCAGCTTGG
AGCGAACGACCTACACCGAACTGAGATACCTACAGCGTGAGCTATGAGAAAGCGCCACGCTTCCCGAAGG
GAGAAAGGCGGACAGGTATCCGGTAAGCGGCAGGGTCGGAACAGGAGAGCGCACGAGGGAGCTTCCAGGG
GGAAACGCCTGGTATCTTTATAGTCCTGTCGGGTTTCGCCACCTCTGACTTGAGCGTCGATTTTTGTGAT
GCTCGTCAGGGGGGCGGAGCCTATGGAAAAACGCCAGCAACGCGGCCTTTTTACGGTTCCTGGCCTTTTG
CTGGCCTTTTGCTCACATGTTCTTTCCTGCGTTATCCCCTGATTCTGTGGATAACCGTATTACCGCCTTT
GAGTGAGCTGATACCGCTCGCCGCAGCCGAACGACCGAGCGCAGCGAGTCAGTGAGCGAGGAAGCGGAAG
AGCGCCTGATGCGGTATTTTCTCCTTACGCATCTGTGCGGTATTTCACACCGCATAAATTCCGACACCAT
CGAATGGCGCAAAACCTTTCGCGGTATGGCATGATAGCGCCCGGAAGAGAGTCAATTCAGGGTGGTGAAT
GTGAAACCAGTAACGTTATACGATGTCGCAGAGTATGCCGGTGTCTCTTATCAGACCGTTTCCCGCGTGG
TGAACCAGGCCAGCCACGTTTCTGCGAAAACGCGGGAAAAAGTGGAAGCGGCGATGGCGGAGCTGAATTA
CATTCCCAACCGCGTGGCACAACAACTGGCGGGCAAACAGTCGTTGCTGATTGGCGTTGCCACCTCCAGT
CTGGCCCTGCACGCGCCGTCGCAAATTGTCGCGGCGATTAAATCTCGCGCCGATCAACTGGGTGCCAGCG
TGGTGGTGTCGATGGTAGAACGAAGCGGCGTCGAAGCCTGTAAAGCGGCGGTGCACAATCTTCTCGCGCA
ACGCGTCAGTGGGCTGATCATTAACTATCCGCTGGATGACCAGGATGCCATTGCTGTGGAAGCTGCCTGC
ACTAATGTTCCGGCGTTATTTCTTGATGTCTCTGACCAGACACCCATCAACAGTATTATTTTCTCCCATG
AAGACGGTACGCGACTGGGCGTGGAGCATCTGGTCGCATTGGGTCACCAGCAAATCGCGCTGTTAGCGGG
CCCATTAAGTTCTGTCTCGGCGCGTCTGCGTCTGGCTGGCTGGCATAAATATCTCACTCGCAATCAAATT
CAGCCGATAGCGGAACGGGAAGGCGACTGGAGTGCCATGTCCGGTTTTCAACAAACCATGCAAATGCTGA
ATGAGGGCATCGTTCCCACTGCGATGCTGGTTGCCAACGATCAGATGGCGCTGGGCGCAATGCGCGCCAT
TACCGAGTCCGGGCTGCGCGTTGGTGCGGATATCTCGGTAGTGGGATACGACGATACCGAAGACAGCTCA
TGTTATATCCCGCCGTTAACCACCATCAAACAGGATTTTCGCCTGCTGGGGCAAACCAGCGTGGACCGCT
TGCTGCAACTCTCTCAGGGCCAGGCGGTGAAGGGCAATCAGCTGTTGCCCGTCTCACTGGTGAAAAGAAA
AACCACCCTGGCGCCCAATACGCAAACCGCCTCTCCCCGCGCGTTGGCCGATTCATTAATGCAGCTGGCA
CGACAGGTTTCCCGACTGGAAAGCGGGCAGTGAGCGCAACGCAATTAATGTAAGTTAGCTCACTCATTAG
GCACCCCAGGCTTTACACTTTATGCTTCCGGCTCGTATGTTGTGTGGAATTGTGAGCGGATAACAATTTC
ACACAGGAAACAGCTATGACCATGATTACGGATTCACTGGCCGTCGTTTTACAACGTCGTGACTGGGAAA
ACCCTGGCGTTACCCAACTTAATCGCCTTGCAGCACATCCCCCTTTCGCCAGCTGGCGTAATAGCGAAGA
GGCCCGCACCGATCGCCCTTCCCAACAGTTGCGCAGCCTGAATGGCGAATGGCGCTTTGCCTGGTTTCCG
GCACCAGAAGCGGTGCCGGAAAGCTGGCTGGAGTGCGATCTTCCTGAGGCCGATACTGTCGTCGTCCCCT
CAAACTGGCAGATGCACGGTTACGATGCGCCCATCTACACCAACGTGACCTATCCCATTACGGTCAATCC
GCCGTTTGTTCCCACGGAGAATCCGACGGGTTGTTACTCGCTCACATTTAATGTTGATGAAAGCTGGCTA
CAGGAAGGCCAGACGCGAATTATTTTTGATGGCGTTGGAATTAGCTTATCGACTGCACGGTGCACCAATG
CTTCTGGCGTCAGGCAGCCATCGGAAGCTGTGGTATGGCTGTGCAGGTCGTAAATCACTGCATAATTCGT
GTCGCTCAAGGCGCACTCCCGTTCTGGATAATGTTTTTTGCGCCGACATCATAACGGTTCTGGCAAATAT
TCTGAAATGAGCTGTTGACAATTAATCATCGGCTCGTATAATGTGTGGAATTGTGAGCGGATAACAATTT
CACACAGGAAACAGTATTCATGTCCCCTATACTAGGTTATTGGAAAATTAAGGGCCTTGTGCAACCCACT
CGACTTCTTTTGGAATATCTTGAAGAAAAATATGAAGAGCATTTGTATGAGCGCGATGAAGGTGATAAAT
GGCGAAACAAAAAGTTTGAATTGGGTTTGGAGTTTCCCAATCTTCCTTATTATATTGATGGTGATGTTAA
ATTAACACAGTCTATGGCCATCATACGTTATATAGCTGACAAGCACAACATGTTGGGTGGTTGTCCAAAA
GAGCGTGCAGAGATTTCAATGCTTGAAGGAGCGGTTTTGGATATTAGATACGGTGTTTCGAGAATTGCAT
ATAGTAAAGACTTTGAAACTCTCAAAGTTGATTTTCTTAGCAAGCTACCTGAAATGCTGAAAATGTTCGA
AGATCGTTTATGTCATAAAACATATTTAAATGGTGATCATGTAACCCATCCTGACTTCATGTTGTATGAC
GCTCTTGATGTTGTTTTATACATGGACCCAATGTGCCTGGATGCGTTCCCAAAATTAGTTTGTTTTAAAA
AACGTATTGAAGCTATCCCACAAATTGATAAGTACTTGAAATCCAGCAAGTATATAGCATGGCCTTTGCA
GGGCTGGCAAGCCACGTTTGGTGGTGGCGACCATCCTCCAAAATCGGATCTGGTTCCGCGTGGATCCCCG
GAATTCATGGGTAACGTCTTTAAAGGCGTAATTTCCAGCGTCACTGGCTTTGGCTTCTTCGTCCGTCTGG
ACGACTTGTTCATTGATGGTCTGGTCCATGTCTCTTCGCTGGACAATGACTACTATCGCTTTGACCAGGT
AGGGCAACGCCTGATGGGGGAATCCAGCGGCCAGACTTATCGCCTGGGCGATCGCGTGGAAGTTCGCGTC
GAAGCGGTTAATATGGACGAGCGCAAAATCGACTTTAGCCTGATCTCCAGCGAACGCGCACCGCGCAACG
TCGGTAAAACGGCGCGCGAGAAAGCGAAAAAAGGCGATGCAGGTAAAAAAGGCGGCAAGCGTCGTCAGGT
CGGTAAAAAGGTAAACTTTGAGCCAGACAGCGCCTTCCGCGGTGAGAAAAAAACGAAGCCGAAAGCGGCG
AAGAAAGACGCGAGAAAAGCGAAAAAGCCATCGGCGAAAACGCAGAAAATAGCTGCAGCGACCAAAGCGA
AGCGTGCGGCGAAGAAAAAAGTGGCAGAGTGAGCGGCCGCATCGTGACTGACTGACGATCTGCCTCGCGC
GTTTCGGTGATGACGGTGAAAACCTCTGACACATGCAGCTCCCGGAGACGGTCACAGCTTGTCTGTAAGC
GGATGCCGGGAGCAGACAAGCCCGTCAGGGCGCGTCAGCGGGTGTTGGCGGGTGTCGGGGCGCAGCCATG
ACCCAGTCACGTAGCGATAGCGGAGTGTATAATTCTTGAAGACGAAAGGGCCTCGTGATACGCCTATTTT
TATAGGTTAATGTCATGATAATAATGGTTTCTTAGACGTCAGGTGGCACTTTTCGGGGAAATGTGCGCGG
AACCCCTATTTGTTTATTTTTCTAAATACATTCAAATATGTATCCGCTCATGAGACAATAACCCTGATAA
ATGCTTCAATAATATTGAAAAAGGAAGAGTATGAGTATTCAACATTTCCGTGTCGCCCTTATTCCCTTTT
TTGCGGCATTTTGCCTTCCTGTTTTTGCTCACCCAGAAACGCTGGTGAAAGTAAAAGATGCTGAAGATCA
GTTGGGTGCACGAGTGGGTTACATCGAACTGGATCTCAACAGCGGTAAGATCCTTGAGAGTTTTCGCCCC
GAAGAACGTTTTCCAATGATGAGCACTTTTAAAGTTCTGCTATGTGGCGCGGTATTATCCCGTGTTGACG
CCGGGCAAGAGCAACTCGGTCGCCGCATACACTATTCTCAGAATGACTTGGTTGAGTACTCACCAGTCAC
AGAAAAGCATCTTACGGATGGCATGACAGTAAGAGAATTATGCAGTGCTGCCATAACCATGAGTGATAAC
ACTGCGGCCAACTTACTTCTGACAACGATCGGAGGACCGAAGGAGCTAACCGCTTTTTTGCACAACATGG
GGGATCATGTAACTCGCCTTGATCGTTGGGAACCGGAGCTGAATGAAGCCATACCAAACGACGAGCGTGA
CACCACGATGCCTGCAGCAATGGCAACAACGTTGCGCAAACTATTAACTGGCGAACTACTTACTCTAGCT
TCCCGGCAACAATTAATAGACTGGATGGAGGCGGATAAAGTTGCAGGACCACTTCTGCGCTCGGCCCTTC
CGGCTGGCTGGTTTATTGCTGATAAATCTGGAGCCGGTGAGCGTGGGTCTCGCGGTATCATTGCAGCACT
GGGGCCAGATGGTAAGCCCTCCCGTATCGTAGTTATCTACACGACGGGGAGTCAGGCAACTATGGATGAA
CGAAATAGACAGATCGCTGAGATAGGTGCCTCACTGATTAAGCATTGGTAACTGTCAGACCAAGTTTACT
CATATATACTTTAGATTGATTTAAAACTTCATTTTTAATTTAAAAGGATCTAGGTGAAGATCCTTTTTGA
TAATCTCATGACCAAAATCCCTTAACGTGAGTTTTCGTTCCACTGAGCGTCAGACCCCGTAGAAAAGATC
AAAGGATCTTC
Features (pLannotate 1.2.2; 17 found; start..end, strand, type, name):
      1..589     +  rep_origin     ori: high-copy-number ColE1/pMB1/pBR322/pUC origin of replication
    775..826     -  misc_feature   bom (fragment): basis of mobility region from pBR322
    833..910     +  promoter       lacI promoter: lacI
    911..1993    +  CDS            lacI: lac repressor; lacI; The lac repressor binds to the lac operator to inhibit transcription in E. coli. This inhibition can be relieved by adding lactose or isopropyl-β-D-thiogalactopyranoside (IPTG).
   2006..2027    +  protein_bind   CAP binding site: CAP binding activates transcription in the presence of cAMP. E. coli catabolite activator protein
   2042..2072    +  promoter       lac promoter: promoter for the E. coli lac operon
   2080..2096    +  protein_bind   lac operator: The lac repressor binds to the lac operator to inhibit transcription in E. coli. This inhibition can be relieved by adding lactose or isopropyl-β-D-thiogalactopyranoside (IPTG). lac repressor encoded by lacI
   2116..2289    +  CDS            lacZα: LacZα fragment of β-galactosidase; lacZ fragment
   2553..2669    -  CDS            yciV (fragment): RNAAM_ECOLI - Also known as trpH From Escherichia coli (strain K12).
   2745..2773    +  promoter       tac promoter: strong E. coli promoter; hybrid between the trp and lac UV5 promoters
   2781..2797    +  protein_bind   lac operator: The lac repressor binds to the lac operator to inhibit transcription in E. coli. This inhibition can be relieved by adding lactose or isopropyl-β-D-thiogalactopyranoside (IPTG). lac repressor encoded by lacI
   2820..3473    +  CDS            GST26_SCHJA: Experimental evidence at protein level: Swiss-Prot protein existence level 1. GST isoenzymes appear to play a central role in the parasite detoxification system. Other functions are also suspected including a role in increasing the solubility of haematin in the parasite gut. From Schistosoma japonicum (Blood fluke).
   3501..4019    +  CDS            rnr (fragment): RNR_ECOLI - Also known as vacB, yjeC. Experimental evidence at protein level: Swiss-Prot protein existence level 1. 3'-5' exoribonuclease that releases 5'-nucleoside monophosphates and is involved in maturation of structured RNAs (rRNAs, tRNAs and SsrA/tmRNA). In stationary phase, involved in the post- transcriptional regulation of ompA mRNA stability. Shortens RNA processively to di- and trinucleotides. In vitro, exhibits helicase activity, which is independent of its RNase activity. RNases 2 and R (rnb and this entry) contribute to rRNA degradation during starvation, while RNase R and PNPase
   4050..4089    +  CDS            rop (fragment): Rop protein, which maintains plasmids at low copy number; rop
   4191..4231    +  misc_feature   bom (fragment): basis of mobility region from pBR322
   4336..4440    +  promoter       AmpR promoter: bla
   4441..5301    +  CDS            AmpR: β-lactamase; bla; confers resistance to ampicillin, carbenicillin, and related antibiotics
