[The description below was written by a language model from this plasmid's Addgene catalogue record and pLannotate feature annotations shown in this document.]
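Description:
pRnr-S1BD is a bacterial expression plasmid built on the pGEX4T1 backbone for producing a fragment of E. coli RNase R (Rnr) as an N-terminal glutathione S-transferase fusion. It replicates from a ColE1/pMB1-type origin and is selected with ampicillin through the β-lactamase (AmpR) gene and its native promoter. The sequenced record is 5,471 nt and also shows backbone remnants typical of this vector family, including bom and rop fragments, a lac promoter/operator with lacZα, and a short yciV-derived fragment.

The expression cassette is driven by the tac promoter, a strong trp/lac hybrid, followed by a lac operator. A plasmid-borne lacI gene with its own promoter supplies lac repressor, so transcription stays repressed until it is induced with IPTG. Downstream lies the Schistosoma japonicum GST coding sequence, followed by the rnr fragment covering the S1 domain and the basic domain of RNase R, a 3'-5' exoribonuclease involved in maturation and turnover of structured RNAs. The record describes the insert as "residues 1930 to 2442". That span of roughly 513 matches the ~519 nt annotated rnr fragment, so the numbers appear to be nucleotide coordinates of the gene rather than amino-acid positions. The catalogue lists the insert as 651 bp, somewhat longer than the annotated match, and the record does not explain the difference.

The GST tag allows affinity capture on glutathione resin, making the construct suited to purifying this RNase R region for in vitro binding or pull-down assays. The associated publication concerns identification of polyphosphate-binding proteins in E. coli linked to translation control and ribosome biogenesis, which suggests the fragment was used to test these domains' contribution to polyphosphate interaction, though the record does not state this directly.
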