Addgene plasmid #232580: pRnr-S1BD
Purpose: Expression of the Rnr S1 and basic domains (residues 1930 to 2442) as a GST-fusion.
Depositing lab: Michael Downey. Depositing organization: University of Ottawa. Publication: Identification of polyphosphate-binding proteins in Escherichia coli uncovers targets involved in translation control and ribosome biogenesis. Baijal K, Kore B, Abramchuk I, Denoncourt A, Han S, Simms A, Dagenais A, Long AR, Rudner AD, Lavallee-Adam M, Gray MJ, Downey M. mBio. 2025 Aug 13;16(8):e0050025. doi: 10.1128/mbio.00500-25. Epub 2025 Jul 7. PubMed 40621900.
Backbone
  Vector backbone: pGEX4T1
  Backbone size w/o insert (bp): 4969
  Vector type: Bacterial Expression
Growth in bacteria
  Bacterial resistance: Ampicillin, 100 μg/mL
  Growth temperature: 37°C
  Growth strain: DH5alpha
  Copy number: Unknown
Gene/Insert
  Gene/Insert name: Rnr S1 + basic domain (residues 1930 to 2442)
  Species: E. coli
  Insert size (bp): 651
  Tag / fusion protein: GST (N terminal on backbone)
Terms and licenses: Academic/Nonprofit Terms; Industry Terms
Depositor comments: Please visit https://doi.org/10.1101/2025.02.12.637445 for bioRxiv preprint.
How to cite: pRnr-S1BD was a gift from Michael Downey (Addgene plasmid # 232580 ; http://n2t.net/addgene:232580 ; RRID:Addgene_232580)
